Addgene plasmid #11521: pAcUW31-M10.5/human b2m
Depositing lab: Pamela Bjorkman. Depositing organization: California Institute of Technology. Publication: Structure of a pheromone receptor-associated MHC molecule with an open and empty groove. Olson R, Huey-Tubman KE, Dulac C, Bjorkman PJ. PLoS Biol. 2005 Aug . 3(8):e257. 10.1371/journal.pbio.0030257 PubMed 16089503.
Backbone
  Vector backbone: pAcUW31
  Backbone manufacturer: BD Biosciences
  Backbone size w/o insert (bp): 8532
  Vector type: Insect Expression
Growth in bacteria
  Bacterial resistance: Ampicillin, 100 μg/mL
  Growth temperature: 37°C
  Growth strain: DH5alpha
  Copy number: Unknown
Gene/Insert
  Gene/Insert name: M10.5 (alt names: M10.5 ectodomain; major histocompatibility complex class Ib M10.5)
  Species: M. musculus (mouse)
  Insert size (bp): 948
  GenBank ID: AY211081
  Entrez Gene: H2-M10.4 (a.k.a. 15H)
  Tag / fusion protein: His (C terminal on insert)
  Cloning method: Restriction Enzyme; 5′ cloning site BamHI (not destroyed); 3′ cloning site BamHI (not destroyed)
  Sequencing primers: 5′ 5' CCg gAT CTg ATC ATg gAg ATA A 3'; 3′ 5' TCg CTC TAA CAT ACC ACC CT 3'
Resource information
  A portion of this plasmid was derived from a plasmid made by: C. Dulac
Terms and licenses: Academic/Nonprofit Terms; Industry Terms: Not Available to Industry
How to cite: pAcUW31-M10.5/human b2m was a gift from Pamela Bjorkman (Addgene plasmid # 11521 ; http://n2t.net/addgene:11521 ; RRID:Addgene_11521)
