[The description below was written by a language model from this plasmid's Addgene catalogue record and pLannotate feature annotations shown in this document.]
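Description:
pAcUW31-M10.5/human b2m is a dual-promoter baculovirus transfer vector for insect cell expression, built on the pAcUW31 backbone. It is propagated in E. coli through a high-copy ColE1/pUC-type origin with ampicillin selection (AmpR), and it also carries an M13 phage origin. The expression region is flanked by AcMNPV sequences, lef2/ORF603 on one side and ORF1629 on the other, which serve as homology arms for recombination with baculoviral DNA in insect cells. This recombination transfers the cassette into the polyhedrin locus to generate recombinant virus.

The payload consists of two divergently oriented expression units driven by very late baculovirus promoters. The polyhedrin promoter drives the ectodomain of mouse M10.5, a class Ib MHC molecule, cloned as a roughly 950 bp BamHI fragment with a C-terminal His tag. The automated annotation labels this reading frame as a fragment of the related class I protein H2-Q10 and the tag as a piece of a composite His-containing tag, which most likely reflects homology matching rather than a different insert. On the opposite strand, the p10 promoter drives human β2-microglobulin, the class I light chain, followed by an SV40 polyadenylation signal.

Co-expressing heavy and light chains from a single recombinant virus allows assembly of soluble M10.5/β2m heterodimers, which can be purified through the His tag. The associated publication reports the crystal structure of this pheromone receptor-associated MHC molecule, consistent with use of the plasmid to produce protein for structural and biochemical work. Several small annotated fragments (lacI, lacY, lacZα, rop, bom, RSF ori) appear to be backbone remnants with no stated function.
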