Features (pLannotate 1.2.2; 28 found; start..end, strand, type, name):
      4..46      +  rep_origin     RSF ori (fragment): Plasmids containing the RSF 1030 origin of replication can be propagated in E. coli cells that contain additional plasmids with compatible origins.
     48..140     +  CDS            lacI (fragment): lac repressor; lacI; The lac repressor binds to the lac operator to inhibit transcription in E. coli. This inhibition can be relieved by adding lactose or isopropyl-β-D-thiogalactopyranoside (IPTG).
    153..174     +  protein_bind   CAP binding site: CAP binding activates transcription in the presence of cAMP. E. coli catabolite activator protein
    189..219     +  promoter       lac promoter: promoter for the E. coli lac operon
    227..243     +  protein_bind   lac operator: The lac repressor binds to the lac operator to inhibit transcription in E. coli. This inhibition can be relieved by adding lactose or isopropyl-β-D-thiogalactopyranoside (IPTG). lac repressor encoded by lacI
    274..702     -  CDS            Y004_NPVAC (fragment): Protein predicted: Swiss-Prot protein existence level 4. From Autographa californica nuclear polyhedrosis virus (AcMNPV).
    731..1057    +  CDS            Y005_NPVAC: Protein predicted: Swiss-Prot protein existence level 4. From Autographa californica nuclear polyhedrosis virus (AcMNPV).
   1041..1670    +  CDS            LEF-2: LEF2_NPVAC - Experimental evidence at protein level: Swiss-Prot protein existence level 1. Plays an essential role in viral DNA replication. Does not seem to participate in the initiation step but is rather important for the amplification of DNA. Also required for expression from the vp39 and polh promoters. From Autographa californica nuclear polyhedrosis virus (AcMNPV).
   1549..2376    +  misc_recomb    baculovirus recombination region (lef2/ORF603): contains ORF603 and part of lef2
   2382..2516    -  polyA_signal   SV40 poly(A) signal: SV40 polyadenylation signal
   2516..2728    -  CDS            lacY (fragment): LACY_ECOLI - Experimental evidence at protein level: Swiss-Prot protein existence level 1. Responsible for transport of beta-galactosides into the cell, with the concomitant import of a proton (symport system). Can transport lactose, melibiose, lactulose or the analog methyl-1-thio-beta,D- galactopyranoside (TMG), but not sucrose or fructose (PubMed:1848449, PubMed:18177889, PubMed:22106930). The substrate specificity is directed toward the galactopyranosyl moiety of the substrate (PubMed:22106930). From Escherichia coli (strain K12).
   2854..3210    -  CDS            B2M (sequence partly withheld): B2MG_HUMAN - Experimental evidence at protein level: Swiss-Prot protein existence level 1. Component of the class I major histocompatibility complex (MHC). Involved in the presentation of peptide antigens to the immune system. Exogenously applied M.tuberculosis EsxA or EsxA-EsxB (or EsxA expressed in host) binds B2M and decreases its export to the cell surface (total protein levels do not change), probably leading to defects in class I antigen presentation (PubMed:25356553). From Homo sapiens (Human).
   3219..3328    -  promoter       p10 promoter: baculovirus promoter for expression in insect cells
   3318..3425    -  CDS            P26 (fragment): POXIN_NPVOP - Protein inferred from homology: Swiss-Prot protein existence level 3. Nuclease that cleaves host 2',3'-cGAMP. From Orgyia pseudotsugata multicapsid polyhedrosis virus (OpMNPV).
   3476..3567    +  promoter       polyhedrin promoter: polh from Autographa californica; promoter for the baculovirus polyhedrin gene
   3611..4477    +  CDS            H2-Q10 (fragment): HA10_MOUSE - Experimental evidence at protein level: Swiss-Prot protein existence level 1. Involved in the presentation of foreign antigens to the immune system. From Mus musculus (Mouse).
   4493..4510    +  CDS            capTEV™ (fragment): composite tag for in vivo biotinylation, TEV protease cleavage, and 6xHis tagging
   4522..5879    +  misc_recomb    baculovirus recombination region (ORF1629): contains part of ORF1629
   5877..6173    -  CDS            P61 (fragment): P78_NPVAC - Experimental evidence at protein level: Swiss-Prot protein existence level 1. Plays a role in the transport of the nucleocapsids from the cytoplasm toward the host nucleus together with the host actin- polymerizing Arp2/3 complex. From Autographa californica nuclear polyhedrosis virus (AcMNPV).
   6172..6987    +  CDS            PK1: PK1_NPVAC - Also known as PK-1. Experimental evidence at transcript level: Swiss-Prot protein existence level 2. Serine/threonine protein kinase that plays a role in viral propagation by phosphorylating various viral and cellular substrates including the viral p6.9 protein or host histone H1. Participates in nucleocapsid assembly and polyhedra formation. From Autographa californica nuclear polyhedrosis virus (AcMNPV).
   7026..7180    +  CDS            lacZα (fragment): LacZα fragment of β-galactosidase; lacZ fragment
   7186..7237    -  misc_feature   bom (fragment): basis of mobility region from pBR322
   7256..7636    +  rep_origin     M13 ori (sequence partly withheld): M13 bacteriophage origin of replication; arrow indicates direction of (+) strand synthesis
   7712..7761    -  misc_feature   bom (fragment): basis of mobility region from pBR322
   7863..7898    -  CDS            rop (fragment): Rop protein, which maintains plasmids at low copy number; rop
   7993..8097    +  promoter       AmpR promoter: bla
   8098..8958    +  CDS            AmpR: β-lactamase; bla; confers resistance to ampicillin, carbenicillin, and related antibiotics
   9129..9717    +  rep_origin     ori: high-copy-number ColE1/pMB1/pBR322/pUC origin of replication
>Addgene plasmid #11521 | pAcUW31-M10.5/human b2m | addgene full sequence | sequence record 189977 | Addgene NGS Result
AGCCGAACGACCGAGCGCAGCGAGTCAGTGAGCGAGGAAGCGGAAGAGCGCCCAATACGCAAACCGCCTC
TCCCCGCGCGTTGGCCGATTCATTAATGCAGCTGGCACGACAGGTTTCCCGACTGGAAAGCGGGCAGTGA
GCGCAACGCAATTAATGTGAGTTAGCTCACTCATTAGGCACCCCAGGCTTTACACTTTATGCTTCCGGCT
CGTATGTTGTGTGGAATTGTGAGCGGATAACAATTTCACACAGGAAACAGCTATGACATGATTACGAATT
TCGAGCAGTTCGTTGACGCCTTCCTCCGTGTGGCCGAACACGTCGAGCGGGTGGTCGATGACCAGCGGCG
TGCCGCACGCGACGCACAAGTATCTGTACACCGAATGATCGTCGGGCGAAGGCACGTCGGCCTCCAAGTG
GCAATATTGGCAAATTCGAAAATATATACAGTTGGGTTGTTTGCGCATATCTATCGTGGCGTTGGGCATG
TACGTCCGAACGTTGATTTGCATGCAAGCCGAAATTAAATCATTGCGATTAGTGCGATTAAAACGTTGTA
CATCCTCGCTTTTAATCATGCCGTCGATTAAATCGCGCAATCGAGTCAAGTGATCAAAGTGTGGAATAAT
GTTTTCTTTGTATTCCCGAGTCAAGCGCAGCGCGTATTTTAACAAACTAGCCATCTTGTAAGTTAGTTTC
ATTTAATGCAACTTTATCCAATAATATATTATGTATCGCACGTCAAGAATTAACAATGCGCCCGTTGTCG
CATCTCAACACGACTATGATAGAGATCAAATAAAGCGCGAATTAAATAGCTTGCGACGCAACGTGCACGA
TCTGTGCACGCGTTCCGGCACGAGCTTTGATTGTAATAAGTTTTTACGAAGCGATGACATGACCCCCGTA
GTGACAACGATCACGCCCAAAAGAACTGCCGACTACAAAATTACCGAGTATGTCGGTGACGTTAAAACTA
TTAAGCCATCCAATCGACCGTTAGTCGAATCAGGACCGCTGGTGCGAGAAGCCGCGAAGTATGGCGAATG
CATCGTATAACGTGTGGAGTCCGCTCATTAGAGCGTCATGTTTAGACAAGAAAGCTACATATTTAATTGA
TCCCGATGATTTTATTGATAAATTGACCCTAACTCCATACACGGTATTCTACAATGGCGGGGTTTTGGTC
AAAATTTCCGGACTGCGATTGTACATGCTGTTAACGGCTCCGCCCACTATTAATGAAATTAAAAATTCCA
ATTTTAAAAAACGCAGCAAGAGAAACATTTGTATGAAAGAATGCGTAGAAGGAAAGAAAAATGTCGTCGA
CATGCTGAACAACAAGATTAATATGCCTCCGTGTATAAAAAAAATATTGAACGATTTGAAAGAAAACAAT
GTACCGCGCGGCGGTATGTACAGGAAGAGGTTTATACTAAACTGTTACATTGCAAACGTGGTTTCGTGTG
CCAAGTGTGAAAACCGATGTTTAATCAAGGCTCTGACGCATTTCTACAACCACGACTCCAAGTGTGTGGG
TGAAGTCATGCATCTTTTAATCAAATCCCAAGATGTGTATAAACCACCAAACTGCCAAAAAATGAAAACT
GTCGACAAGCTCTGTCCGTTTGCTGGCAACTGCAAGGGTCTCAATCCTATTTGTAATTATTGAATAATAA
AACAATTATAAATGTCAAATTTGTTTTTTATTAACGATACAAACCAAACGCAACAAGAACATTTGTAGTA
TTATCTATAATTGAAAACGCGTAGTTATAATCGCTGAGGTAATATTTAAAATCATTTTCAAATGATTCAC
AGTTAATTTGCGACAATATAATTTTATTTTCACATAAACTAGACGCCTTGTCGTCTTCTTCTTCGTATTC
CTTCTCTTTTTCATTTTTCTCCTCATAAAAATTAACATAGTTATTATCGTATCCATATATGTATCTATCG
TATAGAGTAAATTTTTTGTTGTCATAAATATATATGTCTTTTTTAATGGGGTGTATAGTACCGCTGCGCA
TAGTTTTTCTGTAATTTACAACAGTGCTATTTTCTGGTAGTTCTTCGGAGTGTGTTGCTTTAATTATTAA
ATTTATATAATCAATGAATTTGGGATCGTCGGTTTTGTACAATATGTTGCCGGCATAGTACGCAGCTTCT
TCTAGTTCAATTACACCATTTTTTAGCAGCACCGGATTAACATAACTTTCCAAAATGTTGTACGAACCGT
TAAACAAAAACAGTTCACCTCCCTTTTCTATACTATTGTCTGCGAGCAGTTGTTTGTTGTTAAAAATAAC
AGCCATTGTAATGAGACGCACAAACTAATATCACAAACTGGAAATGTCTATCAATATATAGTTGCTGATC
AGATCCAGACATGATAAGATACATTGATGAGTTTGGACAAACCACAACTAGAATGCAGTGAAAAAAATGC
TTTATTTGTGAAATTTGTGATGCTATTGCTTTATTTGTAACCATTATAAGCTGCAATAAACAAGTTCCGA
GTTTGTCAGAAAGCAGACCAAACAGCGGTTGGAATAATAGCGAGAACAGAGAAATAGCGGCAAAAATAAT
ACCCGTATCACTTTTGCTGATATGGTTGATGTCATGTAGCCAAATCGGGAAAAACGGGAAGTAGGCTCCC
ATGATAAAAAAGTAAAAGAAAAAGAATAAACCGAACATCCAAAAGTTTGTGTTTTTTAAATAGTACATAA
TGGATTTCCTTACGCGAAATACGGGCAGACATGGCCTGCCCGGTTATTATTATTTTTGACACCAGACCAA
CTGGTAATGGTAGCGACCGGCGCTCAGCTGGAATTCAGATCTGCGGCCGCTTA
[297 nt withheld, positions 2854-3150]
AGCCTCCAGGCCAGAAAGAGAGAGTAGCGCGAGCACAGCTAAGGCCACGGAGCGAGACATAGATCTGTGA
TTGTAAATAAAATGTAATTTACAGTATAGTATTTTAATTAATATACAAATGATTTGATAATAATTCTTAT
TTAACTATAATATATTGTGTTGGGTTGAATTAAAGGTCCCGGCATCCTCAAATGCATAATTTCATAGTCC
CCCTTGTTGTAAGTGATGCGTATTTCTGAATCTTTGTAAAATAGCACACAAGACTCCAACGCGTTTGGCG
TTTTATTTTCTTGCTCGACTCTAGAGGATCGATCCCCCGGATCTGATCATGGAGATAATTAAAATGATAA
CCATCTCGCAAATAAATAAGTATTTTACTGTTTTCGTAACAGTTTTGTAATAAAAAAACCTATAAATATC
GGATCCTATAAATATGAGGAACCCTGGACACTTTGCCATCCTTTGCCTCCTATTGGTGACCATAGACCGG
CCCCAGTATTGTGAAGGCTCACACTGGCTGAAGACTTTCAGGATTGTAATAATGGAGCCTGGCATATTGG
AGCCCCGGTTCATCCAGGTCAGCTATGTAGACTCCATACAGTATCAGGGATTCGACAGCAGATCAGAGAC
TGCGGGGATGCAACCTCGGGCTGCTTGGATGAAGCAGGAGCCACCTGAATATTGGAAGAATGAGACAGAA
CATGCCATGGGCGCGTCACTGTTAGCAAGACGAACTCTTATATACATGGTGACTGAAAATAATAACAAGA
AGAATGACTATCACACCCTGCAGGAAGTGTTTGGCTGCAATGTGGCACATGATGGGAGCTTCCTTGGTGG
TCACTACGGGCTCACCTACTATGGCTATGATTACATCATCCTGAATGAGGACCTGAACTCTTGGACTACA
GAGGGAAAAGTAGGTGGAAAATTTAATCCAGACCGGACGCAAGGAAGCGTGACAGAAGGTTGGAGGACTT
ACCTGAAAGGGGAGTGCACAGAAAGGTTTCTTAGATGCCTGGACCTTGGAAAGGAGACCTTGCTGCGCTC
CGATGCCCCCCGAACACATGTGACCCACAAAGTAACACCTGAAGGGAATGTCACCCTGAGGTGCTGGGCT
CTGGGTTTCTACCCAGCTGACATCACCCTGACCTGGAAGAGAGATGGGAAAAACCACACCCAGGACATGG
AGCTGCCAGACACCAGGCCTGCAGGGGATGGAACCTTCCAGAAGTGGGCAGCTGTGGTGGTTCCTTTTGG
AGAAGAGCTGAGATACACATGTCATGTGCACCATGAAGGGTTACCTGGGCCACTCACTCTGAAATGGGGG
ATCGAAGGTCGCCATCATCATCATCATCATTAGGGATCCGGGTTATTAGTACATTTATTAAGCGCTAGAT
TCTGTGCGTTGTTGATTTACAGACAATTGTTGTACGTATTTTAATAATTCATTAAATTTATAATCTTTAG
GGTGGTATGTTAGAGCGAAAATCAAATGATTTTCAGCGTCTTTATATCTGAATTTAAATATTAAATCCTC
AATAGATTTGTAAAATAGGTTTCGATTAGTTTCAAACAAGGGTTGTTTTTCCGAACCGATGGCTGGACTA
TCTAATGGATTTTCGCTCAACGCCACAAAACTTGCCAAATCTTGTAGCAGCAATCTAGCTTTGTCGATAT
TCGTTTGTGTTTTGTTTTGTAATAAAGGTTCGACGTCGTTCAAAATATTATGCGCTTTTGTATTTCTTTC
ATCACTGTCGTTAGTGTACAATTGACTCGACGTAAACACGTTAAATAAAGCTTGGACATATTTAACATCG
GGCGTGTTAGCTTTATTAGGCCGATTATCGTCGTCGTCCCAACCCTCGTCGTTAGAAGTTGCTTCCGAAG
ACGATTTTGCCATAGCCACACGACGCCTATTAATTGTGTCGGCTAACACGTCCGCGATCAAATTTGTAGT
TGAGCTTTTTGGAATTATTTCTGATTGCGGGCGTTTTTGGGCGGGTTTCAATCTAACTGTGCCCGATTTT
AATTCAGACAACACGTTAGAAAGCGATGGTGCAGGCGGTGGTAACATTTCAGACGGCAAATCTACTAATG
GCGGCGGTGGTGGAGCTGATGATAAATCTACCATCGGTGGAGGCGCAGGCGGGGCTGGCGGCGGAGGCGG
AGGCGGAGGTGGTGGCGGTGATGCAGACGGCGGTTTAGGCTCAAATGTCTCTTTAGGCAACACAGTCGGC
ACCTCAACTATTGTACTGGTTTCGGGCGCCGTTTTTGGTTTGACCGGTCTGAGACGAGTGCGATTTTTTT
CGTTTCTAATAGCTTCCAACAATTGTTGTCTGTCGTCTAAAGGTGCAGCGGGTTGAGGTTCCGTCGGCAT
TGGTGGAGCGGGCGGCAATTCAGACATCGATGGTGGTGGTGGTGGTGGAGGCGCTGGAATGTTAGGCACG
GGAGAAGGTGGTGGCGGCGGTGCCGCCGGTATAATTTGTTCTGGTTTAGTTTGTTCGCGCACGATTGTGG
GCACCGGCGCAGGCGCCGCTGGCTGCACAACGGAAGGTCGTCTGCTTCGAGGCAGCGCTTGGGGTGGTGG
CAATTCAATATTATAATTGGAATACAAATCGTAAAAATCTGCTATAAGCATTGTAATTTCGCTATCGTTT
ACCGTGCCGATATTTAACAACCGCTCAATGTAAGCAATTGTATTGTAAAGAGATTGTCTCAAGCTCGGAT
CGATCCCGCACGCCGATAACAAGCCTTTTCATTTTTACTACAGCATTGTAGTGGCGAGACACTTCGCTGT
CGTCGACGTACATGTATGCTTTGTTGTCAAAAACGTCGTTGGCAAGCTTTAAAATATTTAAAAGAACATC
TCTGTTCAGCACCACTGTGTTGTCGTAAATGTTGTTTTTGATAATTTGCGCTTCCGCAGTATCGACACGT
TCAAAAAATTGATGCGCATCAATTTTGTTGTTCCTATTATTGAATAAATAAGATTGTACAGATTCATATC
TACGATTCGTCATGGCCACCACAAATGCTACGCTGCAAACGCTGGTACAATTTTACGAAAACTGCAAAAA
CGTCAAAACTCGGTATAAAATAATCAACGGGCGCTTTGGCAAAATATCTATTTTATCGCACAAGCCCACT
AGCAAATTGTATTTGCAGAAAACAATTTCGGCGCACAATTTTAACGCTGACGAAATAAAAGTTCACCAGT
TAATGAGCGACCACCCAAATTTTATAAAAATCTATTTTAATCACGGTTCCATCAACAACCAAGTGATCGT
GATGGACTACATTGACTGTCCCGATTTATTTGAAACACTACAAATTAAAGGCGAGCTTTCGTACCAACTT
GTTAGCAATATTATTAGACAGCTGTGTGAAGCGCTCAACGATTTGCACAAGCACAATTTCATACACAACG
ACATAAAACTCGAAAATGTCTTATATTTCGAAGCACTTGATCGCGTGTATGTTTGCGATTACGGATTGTG
CAAACACGAAAACTCACTTAGCGTGCACGACGGCACGTTGGAGTATTTTAGTCCGGAAAAAATTCGACAC
CACAACTATGCACGTTCGTTTGACTGGTACGCCGTCGGCGTGTTAACATACAAGTTGCTAACCGGCGGCC
GACACCCATTTGAAAAAAGCGAAGACGAAATGTTGGACTTGAATAGCATGAAGCGTCGTCAGCAATACAA
TGACATTGGCGTTTTAAAACACGTTCGTAACGTTAACGCTCGTGACTTTGTGTACTGCCTAACAAGATAC
AACATAGATTGTAGACTCACAAATTACAAACAAATTATAAAACATGAGTTTTTGTCGTAAAAATGCCACT
TGTTTTACGAGTAGAATTAGCTTGGCACTGGCCGTCGTTTTACAACGTCGTGACTGGGAAAACCCTGGCG
TTACCCAACTTAATCGCCTTGCAGCACATCCCCCTTTCGCCAGCTGGCGTAATAGCGAAGAGGCCCGCAC
CGATCGCCCTTCCCAACAGTTGCGCAGCCTGAATGGCGAATGGCGCCTGATGCGGTATTTTCTCCTTACG
CATCTGTGCGGTATTTCACACCGCATA
[142 nt withheld, positions 7238-7379]
C
[141 nt withheld, positions 7381-7521]
CCTTTGACGTTGGAGTCCACGTTCTTT
[37 nt withheld, positions 7549-7585]
ACCCTATCTCGGGCTATTCTTTTGATTTATAAGGGATTTTGCCGATTTCGGCCTATTGGTTAAAAAATGA
GCTGATTTAACAAAAATTTAACGCGAATTTTAACAAAATATTAACGTTTACAATTTTATGGTGCACTCTC
AGTACAATCTGCTCTGATGCCGCATAGTTAAGCCAGCCCCGACACCCGCCAACACCCGCTGACGCGCCCT
GACGGGCTTGTCTGCTCCCGGCATCCGCTTACAGACAAGCTGTGACCGTCTCCGGGAGCTGCATGTGTCA
GAGGTTTTCACCGTCATCACCGAAACGCGCGAGACGAAAGGGCCTCGTGATACGCCTATTTTTATAGGTT
AATGTCATGATAATAATGGTTTCTTAGACGTCAGGTGGCACTTTTCGGGGAAATGTGCGCGGAACCCCTA
TTTGTTTATTTTTCTAAATACATTCAAATATGTATCCGCTCATGAGACAATAACCCTGATAAATGCTTCA
ATAATATTGAAAAAGGAAGAGTATGAGTATTCAACATTTCCGTGTCGCCCTTATTCCCTTTTTTGCGGCA
TTTTGCCTTCCTGTTTTTGCTCACCCAGAAACGCTGGTGAAAGTAAAAGATGCTGAAGATCAGTTGGGTG
CACGAGTGGGTTACATCGAACTGGATCTCAACAGCGGTAAGATCCTTGAGAGTTTTCGCCCCGAAGAACG
TTTTCCAATGATGAGCACTTTTAAAGTTCTGCTATGTGGCGCGGTATTATCCCGTATTGACGCCGGGCAA
GAGCAACTCGGTCGCCGCATACACTATTCTCAGAATGACTTGGTTGAGTACTCACCAGTCACAGAAAAGC
ATCTTACGGATGGCATGACAGTAAGAGAATTATGCAGTGCTGCCATAACCATGAGTGATAACACTGCGGC
CAACTTACTTCTGACAACGATCGGAGGACCGAAGGAGCTAACCGCTTTTTTGCACAACATGGGGGATCAT
GTAACTCGCCTTGATCGTTGGGAACCGGAGCTGAATGAAGCCATACCAAACGACGAGCGTGACACCACGA
TGCCTGTAGCAATGGCAACAACGTTGCGCAAACTATTAACTGGCGAACTACTTACTCTAGCTTCCCGGCA
ACAATTAATAGACTGGATGGAGGCGGATAAAGTTGCAGGACCACTTCTGCGCTCGGCCCTTCCGGCTGGC
TGGTTTATTGCTGATAAATCTGGAGCCGGTGAGCGTGGGTCTCGCGGTATCATTGCAGCACTGGGGCCAG
ATGGTAAGCCCTCCCGTATCGTAGTTATCTACACGACGGGGAGTCAGGCAACTATGGATGAACGAAATAG
ACAGATCGCTGAGATAGGTGCCTCACTGATTAAGCATTGGTAACTGTCAGACCAAGTTTACTCATATATA
CTTTAGATTGATTTAAAACTTCATTTTTAATTTAAAAGGATCTAGGTGAAGATCCTTTTTGATAATCTCA
TGACCAAAATCCCTTAACGTGAGTTTTCGTTCCACTGAGCGTCAGACCCCGTAGAAAAGATCAAAGGATC
TTCTTGAGATCCTTTTTTTCTGCGCGTAATCTGCTGCTTGCAAACAAAAAAACCACCGCTACCAGCGGTG
GTTTGTTTGCCGGATCAAGAGCTACCAACTCTTTTTCCGAAGGTAACTGGCTTCAGCAGAGCGCAGATAC
CAAATACTGTTCTTCTAGTGTAGCCGTAGTTAGGCCACCACTTCAAGAACTCTGTAGCACCGCCTACATA
CCTCGCTCTGCTAATCCTGTTACCAGTGGCTGCTGCCAGTGGCGATAAGTCGTGTCTTACCGGGTTGGAC
TCAAGACGATAGTTACCGGATAAGGCGCAGCGGTCGGGCTGAACGGGGGGTTCGTGCACACAGCCCAGCT
TGGAGCGAACGACCTACACCGAACTGAGATACCTACAGCGTGAGCTATGAGAAAGCGCCACGCTTCCCGA
AGGGAGAAAGGCGGACAGGTATCCGGTAAGCGGCAGGGTCGGAACAGGAGAGCGCACGAGGGAGCTTCCA
GGGGGAAACGCCTGGTATCTTTATAGTCCTGTCGGGTTTCGCCACCTCTGACTTGAGCGTCGATTTTTGT
GATGCTCGTCAGGGGGGCGGAGCCTATGGAAAAACGCCAGCAACGCGGCCTTTTTACGGTTCCTGGCCTT
TTGCTGGCCTTTTGCTCACATGTTCTTTCCTGCGTTATCCCCTGATTCTGTGGATAACCGTATTACCGCC
TTTGAGTGAGCTGATACCGCTCGCCGC
